Addgene plasmid #100398: pCMV_mEm_4GS_LF82_811
Purpose: Mammalian expression of E. coli LF82_811 CDS fused to mEmerald
Depositing lab: Alan Huett. Depositing organization: University of Nottingham. Publication: A multi-phenotypic imaging screen to identify bacterial effectors by exogenous expression in a HeLa cell line. Collins A, Huett A. Sci Data. 2018 May 15;5:180081. doi: 10.1038/sdata.2018.81. PubMed 29762554.
Backbone
  Vector backbone: pCMV
  Backbone size w/o insert (bp): 4502
  Vector type: Mammalian Expression
Growth in bacteria
  Bacterial resistance: Ampicillin, 100 μg/mL
  Growth temperature: 37°C
  Growth strain: XL1 Blue
  Copy number: High Copy
Gene/Insert
  Gene/Insert name: LF82_811
  Insert size (bp): 363
  Promoter: CMV
  Tag / fusion protein: mEmerald (N terminal on backbone)
  Cloning method: Ligation Independent Cloning
  Sequencing primers: 5′ ACTTCTGCTCTAAAAGCTGCGG; 3′ CACTGCATTCTAGTTGTGGTTTGTC
Terms and licenses: Academic/Nonprofit Terms; Industry Terms: Not Available to Industry
How to cite: pCMV_mEm_4GS_LF82_811 was a gift from Alan Huett (Addgene plasmid # 100398 ; http://n2t.net/addgene:100398 ; RRID:Addgene_100398)
