[The description below was written by a language model from this plasmid's Addgene catalogue record and pLannotate feature annotations shown in this document.]
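Description:
pCMV_mEm_4GS_LF82_811 is a mammalian expression plasmid built on a pCMV backbone (4,502 bp without insert; 4,865 nt in the full sequenced record) for producing an Escherichia coli LF82 coding sequence, LF82_811, as a green fluorescent fusion protein. In bacteria it is maintained as a high-copy plasmid through a ColE1/pUC-type origin and selected with ampicillin via the β-lactamase gene and its native promoter. The annotation also picks up pUC-derived remnants (fragments of lacZα, lacI, rop, bom and a multiple cloning site, plus a lac promoter/operator and CAP site), which are backbone leftovers rather than functional parts of the expression unit. No mammalian selection marker is annotated, consistent with transient transfection use.

The expression cassette consists of the human cytomegalovirus immediate-early enhancer and promoter, followed by a modified SV40 intron that supplies splice sites to support mRNA processing, then the mEmerald open reading frame, and an SV40 polyadenylation signal downstream. The 363 bp LF82_811 insert, introduced by ligation-independent cloning, is not itself annotated in the feature table, but the gap between the end of mEmerald and the poly(A) signal is where it would sit, matching the catalogue statement that mEmerald is an N-terminal tag. The "4GS" in the name suggests a glycine-serine linker between the fluorophore and the bacterial protein, although the record does not spell this out.

The plasmid comes from a collection used in a multi-phenotypic imaging screen in which candidate bacterial effectors were expressed exogenously in HeLa cells. The mEmerald tag allows subcellular localisation and the cellular effects of the bacterial protein to be followed by microscopy.
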