Features (pLannotate 1.2.2; 16 found; start..end, strand, type, name):
      9..108     +  misc_feature   bom (fragment): basis of mobility region from pBR322
    114..269     -  CDS            lacZα (fragment): LacZα fragment of β-galactosidase; lacZ fragment
    275..295     -  misc_feature   MCS (fragment): pUC18/19 multiple cloning site
    294..597     +  enhancer       CMV enhancer: human cytomegalovirus immediate early enhancer
    598..801     +  promoter       CMV promoter: human cytomegalovirus (CMV) immediate early promoter
    939..1035    +  intron         SV40 intron: modified SV40 intron with splice donor and acceptor sites
   1096..1812    +  CDS            mEmerald: mEmerald is a basic (constitutively fluorescent) green fluorescent protein published in 1998, derived from Aequorea victoria. It is reported to be a very rapidly-maturing monomer with moderate acid sensitivity.
   2271..2405    -  polyA_signal   SV40 poly(A) signal: SV40 polyadenylation signal
   2540..2556    -  protein_bind   lac operator: The lac repressor binds to the lac operator to inhibit transcription in E. coli. This inhibition can be relieved by adding lactose or isopropyl-β-D-thiogalactopyranoside (IPTG). lac repressor encoded by lacI
   2564..2594    -  promoter       lac promoter: promoter for the E. coli lac operon
   2609..2630    -  protein_bind   CAP binding site: CAP binding activates transcription in the presence of cAMP. E. coli catabolite activator protein
   2643..2735    -  CDS            lacI (fragment): lac repressor; lacI; The lac repressor binds to the lac operator to inhibit transcription in E. coli. This inhibition can be relieved by adding lactose or isopropyl-β-D-thiogalactopyranoside (IPTG).
   2918..3506    -  rep_origin     ori: high-copy-number ColE1/pMB1/pBR322/pUC origin of replication
   3677..4537    -  CDS            AmpR: β-lactamase; bla; confers resistance to ampicillin, carbenicillin, and related antibiotics
   4538..4642    -  promoter       AmpR promoter: bla
   4737..4772    +  CDS            rop (fragment): Rop protein, which maintains plasmids at low copy number; rop
>Addgene plasmid #100398 | pCMV_mEm_4GS_LF82_811 | addgene full sequence | sequence record 209362 | Addgene NGS Result
TGTCGGGGCTGGCTTAACTATGCGGCATCAGAGCAGATTGTACTGAGAGTGCACCATATGCGGTGTGAAA
TACCGCACAGATGCGTAAGGAGAAAATACCGCATCAGGCGCCATTCGCCATTCAGGCTGCGCAACTGTTG
GGAAGGGCGATCGGTGCGGGCCTCTTCGCTATTACGCCAGCTGGCGAAAGGGGGATGTGCTGCAAGGCGA
TTAAGTTGGGTAACGCCAGGGTTTTCCCAGTCACGACGTTGTAAAACGACGGCCAGTGAGTTCGAGCTTG
CATGCCTGCAGGTCGTTACATAACTTACGGTAAATGGCCCGCCTGGCTGACCGCCCAACGACCCCCGCCC
ATTGACGTCAATAATGACGTATGTTCCCATAGTAACGCCAATAGGGACTTTCCATTGACGTCAATGGGTG
GAGTATTTACGGTAAACTGCCCACTTGGCAGTACATCAAGTGTATCATATGCCAAGTACGCCCCCTATTG
ACGTCAATGACGGTAAATGGCCCGCCTGGCATTATGCCCAGTACATGACCTTATGGGACTTTCCTACTTG
GCAGTACATCTACGTATTAGTCATCGCTATTACCATGGTGATGCGGTTTTGGCAGTACATCAATGGGCGT
GGATAGCGGTTTGACTCACGGGGATTTCCAAGTCTCCACCCCATTGACGTCAATGGGAGTTTGTTTTGGC
ACCAAAATCAACGGGACTTTCCAAAATGTCGTAACAACTCCGCCCCATTGACGCAAATGGGCGGTAGGCG
TGTACGGTGGGAGGTCTATATAAGCAGAGCTCGTTTAGTGAACCGTCAGATCGCCTGGAGACGCCATCCA
CGCTGTTTTGACCTCCATAGAAGACACCGGGACCGATCCAGCCTCCGGACTCTAGAGGATCCGGTACTAG
AGGAACTGAAAAACCAGAAAGTTAACTGGTAAGTTTAGTCTTTTTGTCTTTTATTTCAGGTCCCGGATCC
GGTGGTGGTGCAAATCAAAGAACTGCTCCTCAGTGGATGTTGCCTTTACTTCTAGGCCTGTACGGAAGTG
TTACTTCTGCTCTAAAAGCTGCGGAATTGTACCCGCGGGCCCACCATGGTGAGCAAGGGCGAGGAGCTGT
TCACCGGGGTGGTGCCCATCCTGGTCGAGCTGGACGGCGACGTAAACGGCCACAAGTTCAGCGTGTCCGG
CGAGGGCGAGGGCGATGCCACCTACGGCAAGCTGACCCTGAAGTTCATCTGCACCACCGGCAAGCTGCCC
GTGCCCTGGCCCACCCTCGTGACCACCTTGACCTACGGCGTGCAGTGCTTCGCCCGCTACCCCGACCACA
TGAAGCAGCACGACTTCTTCAAGTCCGCCATGCCCGAAGGCTACGTCCAGGAGCGCACCATCTTCTTCAA
GGACGACGGCAACTACAAGACCCGCGCCGAGGTGAAGTTCGAGGGCGACACCCTGGTGAACCGCATCGAG
CTGAAGGGCATCGACTTCAAGGAGGACGGCAACATCCTGGGGCACAAGCTGGAGTACAACTACAACAGCC
ACAAGGTCTATATCACCGCCGACAAGCAGAAGAACGGCATCAAGGTGAACTTCAAGACCCGCCACAACAT
CGAGGACGGCAGCGTGCAGCTCGCCGACCACTACCAGCAGAACACCCCCATCGGCGACGGCCCCGTGCTG
CTGCCCGACAACCACTACCTGAGCACCCAGTCCAAGCTGAGCAAAGACCCCAACGAGAAGCGCGATCACA
TGGTCCTGCTGGAGTTCGTGACCGCCGCCGGGATCACTCTCGGCATGGACGAGCTGTACAAGCGAATTGG
TGGAGGGGGCGGTTCCGGTGGCGGAGGTTCCCGAATTCGTCGACGGAGATCTGATATGGCTACTACACCA
TTCTATTATGCCTTTTCAGCGATATTTGATATCGTAGCAGTATTAAATACCGAGGAAATAATCATGATAT
CAGGTCTTAATGGTGGAAATTTCATCCTTAGCTCGATGGCTAAGGAAAGAGTCAAATCAGGTTTACTTGA
TAGAGCAACAATAGAAGGTTCTAAAGGCGAGTATACCGTGATTTTTGATGGTTCAGAGTGGGAAGGTAAG
CCATTAGTCTTAAGTAGCTCCAGACAGCCTTATGAAGCACGAGTATTCAAAAGCATAGATGGTGCAGCTG
CAGAACTACTACGCATAGGCTTAAGCGAAGCTTCAATCAAAAACACCACCAAATCGAACAATAAATGAAT
CGGTACCCTCGAGAAGCTTGCGGCCGCGGGGATCCAGACATGATAAGATACATTGATGAGTTTGGACAAA
CCACAACTAGAATGCAGTGAAAAAAATGCTTTATTTGTGAAATTTGTGATGCTATTGCTTTATTTGTAAC
CATTATAAGCTGCAATAAACAAGTTAACAACAACAATTGCATTCATTTTATGTTTCAGGTTCAGGGGGAG
GTGTGGGAGGTTTTTTCGGATCCTCTAGAGTCGATCTGCAGGCATGCTAGCTTGGCGTAATCATGGTCAT
AGCTGTTTCCTGTGTGAAATTGTTATCCGCTCACAATTCCACACAACATACGAGCCGGAAGCATAAAGTG
TAAAGCCTGGGGTGCCTAATGAGTGAGCTAACTCACATTAATTGCGTTGCGCTCACTGCCCGCTTTCCAG
TCGGGAAACCTGTCGTGCCAGCTGCATTAATGAATCGGCCAACGCGCGGGGAGAGGCGGTTTGCGTATTG
GGCGCTCTTCCGCTTCCTCGCTCACTGACTCGCTGCGCTCGGTCGTTCGGCTGCGGCGAGCGGTATCAGC
TCACTCAAAGGCGGTAATACGGTTATCCACAGAATCAGGGGATAACGCAGGAAAGAACATGTGAGCAAAA
GGCCAGCAAAAGGCCAGGAACCGTAAAAAGGCCGCGTTGCTGGCGTTTTTCCATAGGCTCCGCCCCCCTG
ACGAGCATCACAAAAATCGACGCTCAAGTCAGAGGTGGCGAAACCCGACAGGACTATAAAGATACCAGGC
GTTTCCCCCTGGAAGCTCCCTCGTGCGCTCTCCTGTTCCGACCCTGCCGCTTACCGGATACCTGTCCGCC
TTTCTCCCTTCGGGAAGCGTGGCGCTTTCTCATAGCTCACGCTGTAGGTATCTCAGTTCGGTGTAGGTCG
TTCGCTCCAAGCTGGGCTGTGTGCACGAACCCCCCGTTCAGCCCGACCGCTGCGCCTTATCCGGTAACTA
TCGTCTTGAGTCCAACCCGGTAAGACACGACTTATCGCCACTGGCAGCAGCCACTGGTAACAGGATTAGC
AGAGCGAGGTATGTAGGCGGTGCTACAGAGTTCTTGAAGTGGTGGCCTAACTACGGCTACACTAGAAGAA
CAGTATTTGGTATCTGCGCTCTGCTGAAGCCAGTTACCTTCGGAAAAAGAGTTGGTAGCTCTTGATCCGG
CAAACAAACCACCGCTGGTAGCGGTGGTTTTTTTGTTTGCAAGCAGCAGATTACGCGCAGAAAAAAAGGA
TCTCAAGAAGATCCTTTGATCTTTTCTACGGGGTCTGACGCTCAGTGGAACGAAAACTCACGTTAAGGGA
TTTTGGTCATGAGATTATCAAAAAGGATCTTCACCTAGATCCTTTTAAATTAAAAATGAAGTTTTAAATC
AATCTAAAGTATATATGAGTAAACTTGGTCTGACAGTTACCAATGCTTAATCAGTGAGGCACCTATCTCA
GCGATCTGTCTATTTCGTTCATCCATAGTTGCCTGACTCCCCGTCGTGTAGATAACTACGATACGGGAGG
GCTTACCATCTGGCCCCAGTGCTGCAATGATACCGCGAGACCCACGCTCACCGGCTCCAGATTTATCAGC
AATAAACCAGCCAGCCGGAAGGGCCGAGCGCAGAAGTGGTCCTGCAACTTTATCCGCCTCCATCCAGTCT
ATTAATTGTTGCCGGGAAGCTAGAGTAAGTAGTTCGCCAGTTAATAGTTTGCGCAACGTTGTTGCCATTG
CTACAGGCATCGTGGTGTCACGCTCGTCGTTTGGTATGGCTTCATTCAGCTCCGGTTCCCAACGATCAAG
GCGAGTTACATGATCCCCCATGTTGTGCAAAAAAGCGGTTAGCTCCTTCGGTCCTCCGATCGTTGTCAGA
AGTAAGTTGGCCGCAGTGTTATCACTCATGGTTATGGCAGCACTGCATAATTCTCTTACTGTCATGCCAT
CCGTAAGATGCTTTTCTGTGACTGGTGAGTACTCAACCAAGTCATTCTGAGAATAGTGTATGCGGCGACC
GAGTTGCTCTTGCCCGGCGTCAATACGGGATAATACCGCGCCACATAGCAGAACTTTAAAAGTGCTCATC
ATTGGAAAACGTTCTTCGGGGCGAAAACTCTCAAGGATCTTACCGCTGTTGAGATCCAGTTCGATGTAAC
CCACTCGTGCACCCAACTGATCTTCAGCATCTTTTACTTTCACCAGCGTTTCTGGGTGAGCAAAAACAGG
AAGGCAAAATGCCGCAAAAAAGGGAATAAGGGCGACACGGAAATGTTGAATACTCATACTCTTCCTTTTT
CAATATTATTGAAGCATTTATCAGGGTTATTGTCTCATGAGCGGATACATATTTGAATGTATTTAGAAAA
ATAAACAAATAGGGGTTCCGCGCACATTTCCCCGAAAAGTGCCACCTGACGTCTAAGAAACCATTATTAT
CATGACATTAACCTATAAAAATAGGCGTATCACGAGGCCCTTTCGTCTCGCGCGTTTCGGTGATGACGGT
GAAAACCTCTGACACATGCAGCTCCCGGAGACGGTCACAGCTTGTCTGTAAGCGGATGCCGGGAGCAGAC
AAGCCCGTCAGGGCGCGTCAGCGGGTGTTGGCGGG
