>Addgene plasmid #100398 | pCMV_mEm_4GS_LF82_811 | depositor partial sequence | sequence record 183717 | Sequence across LF82 gene insert region
CTCGGCATGGACGAGCTGTACNAGCGAATTGGTGGAGGGGGCGGTTCCGGTGGCGGAGGTTCCCGAATTC
GTCGACGGAGATCTGATATGGCTACTACACCATTCTATTATGCCTTTTCAGCGATATTTGATATCGTAGC
AGTATTAAATACCGAGGAAATAATCATGATATCAGGTCTTAATGGTGGAAATTTCATCCTTAGCTCGATG
GCTAAGGAAAGAGTCAAATCAGGTTTACTTGATAGAGCAACAATAGAAGGTTCTAAAGGCGAGTATACCG
TGATTTTTGATGGTTCAGAGTGGGAAGGTAAGCCATTAGTCTTAAGTAGCTCCAGACAGCCTTATGAAGC
ACGAGTATTCAAAAGCATAGATGGTGCAGCTGCAGAACTACTACGCATAGGCTTAAGCGAAGCTTCAATC
AAAAACACCACCAAATCGAACAATAAATGAATCGGTACCCTCGAGAAGCTTGCGGCCGCGGGGATCCAGA
CATGATAAGATACATTGATGAGTTTGGACAAACCACAACTAGAATGCAGTGAAAAAAATGCTTTATTTGT
GAAATTTGTGATGCTATTGCTTTATTTGTAACCATTATAAGCTGCAATAAACAAGTTAACAACAACAATT
GCATTCATTTTATGTTTCAGGTTCAGGGGGAGGTGTGGGAGGTTTTTTCGGATCCTCTAGAGTCGATCTG
CAGGCATGCTAGCTTGGCGTAATCATGGTCATAGCTGTTTCCTGTGTGAAATTGTTATCCGCTCACAATT
CCACACAACATACGAGCCGGAAGCATAAAGTGTAAAGCCTGGGGTGCCTAATGAGTGAGCTAACTCACAT
TAATTGCGTTGCGCTCACTGCCCGCTTTCCAGTCGGGAAACCTGTCGTGCCAGCTGCATTAATGAATCGG
CCAACGCGCGGGG
